Addgene plasmid #53075: pBullet-vac-n
Purpose: (Empty Backbone) destination vector with vacuole marker (gamma-TIP) - ECFP for tagged fluorescent protein (N-ter-EYFP) of plant gene
Depositing lab: Joshua Heazlewood. Depositing organization: Lawrence Berkeley National Laboratory. Publication: The Plant Glycosyltransferase Clone Collection for Functional Genomics. Lao J, Oikawa A, Bromley JR, McInerney P, Suttangkakul A, Smith-Moritz AM, Plahar H, Chiu TY, Gonzalez Fernandez-Nino SM, Ebert B, Yang F, Christiansen KM, Hansen SF, Stonebloom S, Adams PD, Ronald PC, Hillson NJ, Hadi MZ, Vega-Sanchez ME, Loque D, Scheller HV, Heazlewood1 JL. Plant J. 2014 Jun 6. doi: 10.1111/tpj.12577. PubMed 24905498.
Backbone
  Vector backbone: pBullet
  Backbone manufacturer: JBEI
  Backbone size (bp): 8000
  Vector type: Synthetic Biology
  Selectable markers: Neomycin (select with G418) ; Kanamycin
Growth in bacteria
  Bacterial resistance: Chloramphenicol and Ampicillin, 25 & 100 μg/mL
  Growth temperature: 37°C
  Growth strain: ccdB Survival
  Copy number: High Copy
Gene/Insert
  Cloning method: Gateway Cloning
  Sequencing primers: 5′ ACAAGTTTGTACAAAAAAGCAGGCTTC; 3′ ACCACTTTGTACAAGAAAGCTGGGTC
Terms and licenses: Academic/Nonprofit Terms; Industry Terms: Not Available to Industry
Depositor comments: See http://gt.jbei.org/ for more information on the JBEI glycosyltransferase collection.
How to cite: pBullet-vac-n was a gift from Joshua Heazlewood (Addgene plasmid # 53075 ; http://n2t.net/addgene:53075 ; RRID:Addgene_53075)
