[The description below was written by a language model from this plasmid's Addgene catalogue record and pLannotate feature annotations shown in this document.]
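Description:
pBullet-vac-n is an empty Gateway destination vector from the pBullet series, built for subcellular localisation of plant proteins by co-expressing a fluorescently tagged protein of interest and an organelle marker from a single plasmid. It replicates in E. coli from a high-copy ColE1/pUC-type origin and is selected with ampicillin (bla with its own promoter) plus chloramphenicol. Because the Gateway cassette carries the ccdB toxin gene, the unrecombined vector must be maintained in a ccdB-tolerant strain. The catalogue lists the backbone as about 8 kb, while the deposited full sequence is 9,181 nt. A Tn5-derived NeoR/KanR gene is also present and is recorded as a neomycin/kanamycin selectable marker. No plant promoter is annotated directly upstream of it, and no T-DNA borders or Agrobacterium replication functions are annotated, so the vector appears suited to direct DNA delivery rather than binary transformation, although the record does not state the delivery route.

The plasmid holds two plant expression units. In the first, an enhanced (duplicated) CaMV 35S promoter drives Arabidopsis TIP1-1 (gamma-TIP), a tonoplast aquaporin, followed by ECFP and the NOS terminator, giving a cyan vacuolar membrane reference signal. In the second, a CaMV 35S promoter drives EYFP followed by an attR1–CmR–ccdB–attR2 cassette and a CaMV poly(A) signal. An LR reaction with an entry clone replaces the CmR/ccdB segment with the gene of interest, producing an N-terminal EYFP fusion. Loss of ccdB provides counter-selection for recombinants. Co-localisation of yellow and cyan signals then tests for vacuolar targeting. The vector was deposited in connection with a plant glycosyltransferase clone collection for functional genomics.
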