Features (pLannotate 1.2.2; 25 found; start..end, strand, type, name):
    177..765     +  rep_origin     ori: high-copy-number ColE1/pMB1/pBR322/pUC origin of replication
    948..999     +  CDS            lacI (fragment): lac repressor; lacI; The lac repressor binds to the lac operator to inhibit transcription in E. coli. This inhibition can be relieved by adding lactose or isopropyl-β-D-thiogalactopyranoside (IPTG).
   1067..1355    +  promoter       CaMV 35S promoter (fragment): strong constitutive promoter from cauliflower mosaic virus
   1406..1751    +  promoter       CaMV 35S promoter: strong constitutive promoter from cauliflower mosaic virus
   1703..1749    +  promoter       minimal CaMV 35S promoter: minimal 35S promoter from cauliflower mosaic virus
   1772..2524    +  CDS            TIP1-1: TIP11_ARATH - Also known as AQP.1. Experimental evidence at protein level: Swiss-Prot protein existence level 1. Water channel required to facilitate the transport of water, diffusion of amino acids and/or peptides from the vacuolar compartment to the cytoplasm. Does not promote glycerol permeability. May play a role in the control of cell turgor and cell expansion. Its function is impaired by Hg(2+). May be involved in a vesicle-based metabolite routing through or between pre-vacuolar compartments and the central vacuole. Transports urea in yeast cells in a pH-independent manner. Transports H
   2537..3256    +  CDS            ECFP: enhanced CFP mammalian codon-optimized
   3275..3527    +  terminator     NOS terminator: nopaline synthase terminator and poly(A) signal
   3528..3544    -  promoter       tet promoter (fragment): E. coli promoter for tetracycline efflux protein gene
   3559..3663    +  CDS            tnpA (fragment): TN5P_ECOLX - Also known as tnp. Experimental evidence at protein level: Swiss-Prot protein existence level 1. Mediates transposition of transposon Tn5 by a 'cut and paste' mechanism. First, the monomeric transposase binds the 19 bp inverted DNA repeats flanking the transposon. Then, dimerization of the DNA- bound transposase creates a synaptic DNA complex. After nicking of the first DNA strand, excision of the transposon proceeds through a series of intermediates. The transposase then mediates the insertion of the transposon at a new site by strand transfer. The activity of the wild- type tran
   3695..4489    +  CDS            NeoR/KanR: aminoglycoside phosphotransferase from Tn5; aph(3')-II (or nptII); confers resistance to neomycin, kanamycin, and G418 (Geneticin®)
   4603..4707    +  promoter       AmpR promoter: bla
   4708..5568    +  CDS            AmpR: β-lactamase; bla; confers resistance to ampicillin, carbenicillin, and related antibiotics
   5593..5937    +  promoter       CaMV 35S promoter: strong constitutive promoter from cauliflower mosaic virus
   5890..5936    +  promoter       minimal CaMV 35S promoter: minimal 35S promoter from cauliflower mosaic virus
   5937..5964    -  misc_feature   MCS (fragment): pBluescript multiple cloning site
   5965..6681    +  CDS            EYFP: EYFP is a basic (constitutively fluorescent) green/yellow fluorescent protein published in 1996, derived from Aequorea victoria. It is reported to be a very rapidly-maturing weak dimer with high acid sensitivity.
   6688..6812    +  protein_bind   attR1: mutant version of attR; recombination site for the Gateway® LR reaction LR Clonase™
   7048..7200    -  CDS            dpnD (fragment): DPND_STRPN - Protein predicted: Swiss-Prot protein existence level 4. From Streptococcus pneumoniae serotype 4 (strain ATCC BAA-334 / TIGR4).
   7244..7546    -  CDS            ccdB: CCDB_ECOLI - Also known as G, letB, letD. Experimental evidence at protein level: Swiss-Prot protein existence level 1. Toxic component of a type II toxin-antitoxin (TA) system, functioning in plasmid maintainence. Responsible for the post- segregational killing (PSK) of plasmid-free cells, also referred to as a plasmid addiction system. Half-life of over 2 hours. Cell killing by CcdB is accompanied by filamentation, defects in chromosome and plasmid segregation, defects in cell division, formation of anucleate cells, decreased DNA synthesis and plasmid loss. Interferes with the activity of DN
   7551..7709    -  CDS            ccdA (fragment): CCDA_ECO57 - Also known as H, letA. Experimental evidence at protein level: Swiss-Prot protein existence level 1. Antitoxin component of a type II toxin-antitoxin (TA) system which inhibits the post-segregational killing (PSK) of plasmid-free cells, also referred to as a plasmid addiction system. Binds to and blocks the activity of CcdB; will also remove bound CcdB protein from the CcdB-GyrA complex by forming a CcdA-CcdB complex, a process termed rejuvenation. Functions as a transcriptional corepressor for the ccdAB operon, repression also requires CcdB (By similarity). From Escherichia coli
   7891..8550    -  CDS            CmR: chloramphenicol acetyltransferase; cat; confers resistance to chloramphenicol
   8551..8653    -  promoter       cat promoter: promoter of the E. coli cat gene encoding chloramphenicol acetyltransferase
   8831..8955    -  protein_bind   attR2: mutant version of attR; recombination site for the Gateway® LR reaction LR Clonase™
   9014..9173    +  polyA_signal   CaMV poly(A) signal (fragment): cauliflower mosaic virus polyadenylation signal
>Addgene plasmid #53075 | pBullet-vac-n | depositor full sequence | sequence record 82555 | pBullet-vac-n sequence 9181 bps
ACGCGTCTGTCAGACCAAGTTTACTCATATATACTTTAGATTGATTTAAAACTTCATTTTTAATTTAAAA
GGATCTAGGTGAAGATCCTTTTTGATAATCTCATGACCAAAATCCCTTAACGTGAGTTTTCGTTCCACTG
AGCGTCAGACCCCGTAGAAAAGATCAAAGGATCTTCTTGAGATCCTTTTTTTCTGCGCGTAATCTGCTGC
TTGCAAACAAAAAAACCACCGCTACCAGCGGTGGTTTGTTTGCCGGATCAAGAGCTACCAACTCTTTTTC
CGAAGGTAACTGGCTTCAGCAGAGCGCAGATACCAAATACTGTTCTTCTAGTGTAGCCGTAGTTAGGCCA
CCACTTCAAGAACTCTGTAGCACCGCCTACATACCTCGCTCTGCTAATCCTGTTACCAGTGGCTGCTGCC
AGTGGCGATAAGTCGTGTCTTACCGGGTTGGACTCAAGACGATAGTTACCGGATAAGGCGCAGCGGTCGG
GCTGAACGGGGGGTTCGTGCACACAGCCCAGCTTGGAGCGAACGACCTACACCGAACTGAGATACCTACA
GCGTGAGCTATGAGAAAGCGCCACGCTTCCCGAAGGGAGAAAGGCGGACAGGTATCCGGTAAGCGGCAGG
GTCGGAACAGGAGAGCGCACGAGGGAGCTTCCAGGGGGAAACGCCTGGTATCTTTATAGTCCTGTCGGGT
TTCGCCACCTCTGACTTGAGCGTCGATTTTTGTGATGCTCGTCAGGGGGGCGGAGCCTATGGAAAAACGC
CAGCAACGCGGCCTTTTTACGGTTCCTGGCCTTTTGCTGGCCTTTTGCTCACATGTTCTTTCCTGCGTTA
TCCCCTGATTCTGTGGATAACCGTATTACCGCCTTTGAGTGAGCTGATACCGCTCGCCGCAGCCGAACGA
CCGAGCGCAGCGAGTCAGTGAGCGAGGAAGCGGAAGAGCGCCCAATACGCAAACCGCCTCTCCCCGCGCG
TTGGCCGATTCATTAATGCGGCCGCGAGCTCCCTACCCCTACTCCAAAAATGTCAAAGATACAGTCTCAG
AAGACCAAAGGGCTATTGAGACTTTTCAACAAAGGGTAATTTCGGGAAACCTCCTCGGATTCCATTGCCC
AGCTATCTGTCACTTCATCGAAAGGACAGTAGAAAAGGAAGGTGGCTCCTACAAATGCCATCATTGCGAT
AAAGGAAAGGCTATCATTCAAGATGCCTCTGCCGACAGTGGTCCCAAAGATGGACCCCCACCCACGAGGA
GCATCGTGGAAAAAGAAGACGTTCCAACCACGTCTTCAAAGCAAGTGGATTGATGTGACATCTCCACTGA
CGTAAGGGATGACGCACAATCCCACCCCTACTCCAAAAATGTCAAAGATACAGTCTCAGAAGACCAAAGG
GCTATTGAGACTTTTCAACAAAGGGTAATTTCGGGAAACCTCCTCGGATTCCATTGCCCAGCTATCTGTC
ACTTCATCGAAAGGACAGTAGAAAAGGAAGGTGGCTCCTACAAATGCCATCATTGCGATAAAGGAAAGGC
TATCATTCAAGATGCCTCTGCCGACAGTGGTCCCAAAGATGGACCCCCACCCACGAGGAGCATCGTGGAA
AAAGAAGACGTTCCAACCACGTCTTCAAAGCAAGTGGATTGATGTGACATCTCCACTGACGTAAGGGATG
ACGCACAATCCCACTATCCTTCGCAAGACCCTTCCTCTATATAAGGAAGTTCATTTCATTTGGAGAGGAC
AGCCCAGATCTTTGTTTGGGAATGCCGATCAGAAACATCGCCATTGGCCGTCCAGATGAAGCCACCCGTC
CCGATGCCTTAAAGGCGGCGTTGGCTGAGTTCATTTCAACTTTGATCTTTGTCGTCGCCGGTTCAGGCTC
TGGCATGGCTTTCAACAAGCTCACTGAAAACGGAGCCACCACTCCTTCTGGTCTCGTAGCTGCTGCAGTG
GCTCATGCCTTTGGACTCTTCGTCGCTGTCTCAGTTGGTGCCAACATCTCTGGTGGACACGTTAACCCTG
CCGTCACTTTCGGTGCTTTCATTGGTGGTAACATCACTCTCCTCCGTGGTATCCTCTACTGGATTGCTCA
GCTTCTCGGCTCCGTCGTCGCTTGCCTCATCCTTAAATTCGCCACCGGTGGCTTGGCTGTGCCGGCTTTT
GGTCTCTCTGCTGGAGTAGGAGTGTTGAACGCTTTCGTTTTCGAGATCGTGATGACATTCGGGCTTGTTT
ACACCGTCTACGCTACAGCCATTGACCCCAAAAACGGGAGTCTTGGAACAATTGCTCCCATCGCAATCGG
TTTCATTGTTGGAGCCAACATCTTAGCTGGAGGAGCTTTCTCTGGAGCCTCCATGAATCCCGCCGTGGCT
TTCGGACCAGCGGTGGTGAGCTGGACATGGACCAACCACTGGGTCTACTGGGCCGGACCTCTCGTCGGCG
GTGGAATCGCTGGACTCATCTACGAAGTTTTCTTCATCAACACCACACACGAGCAGCTCCCAACCACAGA
CTACCCCGGGGGATCCATGGTGAGCAAGGGCGAGGAGCTGTTCACCGGGGTGGTGCCCATCCTGGTCGAG
CTGGACGGCGACGTAAACGGCCACAAGTTCAGCGTGTCCGGCGAGGGCGAGGGCGATGCCACCTACGGCA
AGCTGACCCTGAAGTTCATCTGCACCACCGGCAAGCTGCCCGTGCCCTGGCCCACCCTCGTGACCACCCT
GACCTGGGGCGTGCAGTGCTTCAGCCGCTACCCCGACCACATGAAGCAGCACGACTTCTTCAAGTCCGCC
ATGCCCGAAGGCTACGTCCAGGAGCGCACCATCTTCTTCAAGGACGACGGCAACTACAAGACCCGCGCCG
AGGTGAAGTTCGAGGGCGACACCCTGGTGAACCGCATCGAGCTGAAGGGCATCGACTTCAAGGAGGACGG
CAACATCCTGGGGCACAAGCTGGAGTACAACTACATCAGCCACAACGTCTATATCACCGCCGACAAGCAG
AAGAACGGCATCAAGGCCAACTTCAAGATCCGCCACAACATCGAGGACGGCAGCGTGCAGCTCGCCGACC
ACTACCAGCAGAACACCCCCATCGGCGACGGCCCCGTGCTGCTGCCCGACAACCACTACCTGAGCACCCA
GTCCGCCCTGAGCAAAGACCCCAACGAGAAGCGCGATCACATGGTCCTGCTGGAGTTCGTGACCGCCGCC
GGGATCACTCTCGGCATGGACGAGCTGTACAAGTAAAGCGGCGGCCCGGCTGCAGATCGTTCAAACATTT
GGCAATAAAGTTTCTTAAGATTGAATCCTGTTGCCGGTCTTGCGATGATTATCATATAATTTCTGTTGAA
TTACGTTAAGCATGTAATAATTAACATGTAATGCATGACGTTATTTATGAGATGGGTTTTTATGATTAGA
GTCCCGCAATTATACATTTAATACGCGATAGAAAACAAAATATAGCGCGCAAACTAGGATAAATTATCGC
GCGCGGTGTCATCTATGTTACTAGATCCGATGATAAGCTGTCAAACATGAGAGCTCCCGGAATTGCCAGC
TGGGGCGCCCTCTGGTAAGGTTGGGAAGCCCTGCAAAGTAAACTGGATGGCTTTCTCGCCGCCAAGGATC
TGATGGCGCAGGGGATCAAGCTCTGATCAAGAGACAGGATGAGGATCGTTTCGCATGATTGAACAAGATG
GATTGCACGCAGGTTCTCCGGCCGCTTGGGTGGAGAGGCTATTCGGCTATGACTGGGCACAACAGACAAT
CGGCTGCTCTGATGCCGCCGTGTTCCGGCTGTCAGCGCAGGGGCGCCCGGTTCTTTTTGTCAAGACCGAC
CTGTCCGGTGCCCTGAATGAACTGCAAGACGAGGCAGCGCGGCTATCGTGGCTGGCCACGACGGGCGTTC
CTTGCGCAGCTGTGCTCGACGTTGTCACTGAAGCGGGAAGGGACTGGCTGCTATTGGGCGAAGTGCCGGG
GCAGGATCTCCTGTCATCTCACCTTGCTCCTGCCGAGAAAGTATCCATCATGGCTGATGCAATGCGGCGG
CTGCATACGCTTGATCCGGCTACCTGCCCATTCGACCACCAAGCGAAACATCGCATCGAGCGAGCACGTA
CTCGGATGGAAGCCGGTCTTGTCGATCAGGATGATCTGGACGAAGAGCATCAGGGGCTCGCGCCAGCCGA
ACTGTTCGCCAGGCTCAAGGCGAGCATGCCCGACGGCGAGGATCTCGTCGTGACCCATGGCGATGCCTGC
TTGCCGAATATCATGGTGGAAAATGGCCGCTTTTCTGGATTCATCGACTGTGGCCGGCTGGGTGTGGCGG
ACCGCTATCAGGACATAGCGTTGGCTACCCGTGATATTGCTGAAGAGCTTGGCGGCGAATGGGCTGACCG
CTTCCTCGTGCTTTACGGTATCGCCGCTCCCGATTCGCAGCGCATCGCCTTCTATCGCCTTCTTGACGAG
TTCTTCTGACACGTGTTAATTCTTGAAGACGAAAGGGCCTCGTGATACGCCTATTTTTATAGGTTAATGT
CATGATAATAATGGTTTCTTAGACGTCAGGTGGCACTTTTCGGGGAAATGTGCGCGGAACCCCTATTTGT
TTATTTTTCTAAATACATTCAAATATGTATCCGCTCATGAGACAATAACCCTGATAAATGCTTCAATAAT
ATTGAAAAAGGAAGAGTATGAGTATTCAACATTTCCGTGTCGCCCTTATTCCCTTTTTTGCGGCATTTTG
CCTTCCTGTTTTTGCTCACCCAGAAACGCTGGTGAAAGTAAAAGATGCTGAAGATCAGTTGGGTGCACGA
GTGGGTTACATCGAACTGGATCTCAACAGCGGTAAGATCCTTGAGAGTTTTCGCCCCGAAGAACGTTTTC
CAATGATGAGCACTTTTAAAGTTCTGCTATGTGGCGCGGTATTATCCCGTATTGACGCCGGGCAAGAGCA
ACTCGGTCGCCGCATACACTATTCTCAGAATGACTTGGTTGAGTACTCACCAGTCACAGAAAAGCATCTT
ACGGATGGCATGACAGTAAGAGAATTATGCAGTGCTGCCATAACCATGAGTGATAACACTGCGGCCAACT
TACTTCTGACAACGATCGGAGGACCGAAGGAGCTAACCGCTTTTTTGCACAACATGGGGGATCATGTAAC
TCGCCTTGATCGTTGGGAACCGGAGCTGAATGAAGCCATACCAAACGACGAGCGTGACACCACGATGCCT
GTAGCAATGGCAACAACGTTGCGCAAACTATTAACTGGCGAACTACTTACTCTAGCTTCCCGGCAACAAT
TAATAGACTGGATGGAGGCGGATAAAGTTGCAGGACCACTTCTGCGCTCGGCCCTTCCGGCTGGCTGGTT
TATTGCTGATAAATCTGGAGCCGGTGAGCGTGGGTCTCGCGGTATCATTGCAGCACTGGGGCCAGATGGT
AAGCCCTCCCGTATCGTAGTTATCTACACGACGGGGAGTCAGGCAACTATGGATGAACGAAATAGACAGA
TCGCTGAGATAGGTGCCTCACTGATTAAGCATTGGTAAGTTAACAGAAGACCAGAGGGCTATTGAGACTT
TTCAACAAAGGGTAATATCGGGAAACCTCCTCGGATTCCATTGCCCAGCTATCTGTCACTTCATCGAAAG
GACAGTAGAAAAGGAAGATGGCTTCTACAAATGCCATCATTGCGATAAAGGAAAGGCTATCGTTCAAGAT
GCCTCTACCGACAGTGGTCCCAAAGATGGACCCCCACCCACGAGGAACATCGTGGAAAAAGAAGACGTTC
CAACCACGTCTTCAAAGCAAGTGGATTGATGTGATATCTCCACTGACGTAAGGGATGACGCACAATCCCA
CTATCCTTCGCAAGACCCTTCCTCTATATAAGGAAGTTCATTTCATTTGGAGAGGACCTCGAGGTCGACG
GTATCGATAAGCTTATGGTGAGCAAGGGCGAGGAGCTGTTCACCGGGGTGGTGCCCATCCTGGTCGAGCT
GGACGGCGACGTAAACGGCCACAAGTTCAGCGTGTCCGGCGAGGGCGAGGGCGATGCCACCTACGGCAAG
CTGACCCTGAAGTTCATCTGCACCACCGGCAAGCTGCCCGTGCCCTGGCCCACCCTCGTGACCACCTTCG
GCTACGGCCTGCAGTGCTTCGCCCGCTACCCCGACCACATGAAGCAGCACGACTTCTTCAAGTCCGCCAT
GCCCGAAGGCTACGTCCAGGAGCGCACCATCTTCTTCAAGGACGACGGCAACTACAAGACCCGCGCCGAG
GTGAAGTTCGAGGGCGACACCCTGGTGAACCGCATCGAGCTGAAGGGCATCGACTTCAAGGAGGACGGCA
ACATCCTGGGGCACAAGCTGGAGTACAACTACAACAGCCACAACGTCTATATCATGGCCGACAAGCAGAA
GAACGGCATCAAGGTGAACTTCAAGATCCGCCACAACATCGAGGACGGCAGCGTGCAGCTCGCCGACCAC
TACCAGCAGAACACCCCCATCGGCGACGGCCCCGTGCTGCTGCCCGACAACCACTACCTGAGCTACCAGT
CCGCCCTGAGCAAAGACCCCAACGAGAAGCGCGATCACATGGTCCTGCTGGAGTTCGTGACCGCCGCCGG
GATCACTCTCGGCATGGACGAGCTGTACAAGCATATGACAAGTTTGTACAAAAAAGCTGAACGAGAAACG
TAAAATGATATAAATATCAATATATTAAATTAGATTTTGCATAAAAAACAGACTACATAATACTGTAAAA
CACAACATATCCAGTCACTATGAATCAACTACTTAGATGGTATTAGTGACCTGTAGTCGACCGACAGCCT
TCCAAATGTTCTTCGGGTGATGCTGCCAACTTAGTCGACCGACAGCCTTCCAAATGTTCTTCTCAAACGG
AATCGTCGTATCCAGCCTACTCGCTATTGTCCTCAATGCCGTATTAAATCATAAAAAGAAATAAGAAAAA
GAGGTGCGAGCCTCTTTTTTGTGTGACAAAATAAAAACATCTACCTATTCATATACGCTAGTGTCATAGT
CCTGAAAATCATCTGCATCAAGAACAATTTCACAACTCTTATACTTTTCTCTTACAAGTCGTTCGGCTTC
ATCTGGATTTTCAGCCTCTATACTTACTAAACGTGATAAAGTTTCTGTAATTTCTACTGTATCGACCTGC
AGACTGGCTGTGTATAAGGGAGCCTGACATTTATATTCCCCAGAACATCAGGTTAATGGCGTTTTTGATG
TCATTTTCGCGGTGGCTGAGATCAGCCACTTCTTCCCCGATAACGGAGACCGGCACACTGGCCATATCGG
TGGTCATCATGCGCCAGCTTTCATCCCCGATATGCACCACCGGGTAAAGTTCACGGGAGACTTTATCTGA
CAGCAGACGTGCACTGGCCAGGGGGATCACCATCCGTCGCCCGGGCGTGTCAATAATATCACTCTGTACA
TCCACAAACAGACGATAACGGCTCTCTCTTTTATAGGTGTAAACCTTAAACTGCATTTCACCAGCCCCTG
TTCTCGTCAGCAAAAGAGCCGTTCATTTCAATAAACCGGGCGACCTCAGCCATCCCTTCCTGATTTTCCG
CTTTCCAGCGTTCGGCACGCAGACGACGGGCTTCATTCTGCATGGTTGTGCTTACCAGACCGGAGATATT
GACATCATATATGCCTTGAGCAACTGATAGCTGTCGCTGTCAACTGTCACTGTAATACGCTGCTTCATAG
CATACCTCTTTTTGACATACTTCGGGTATACATATCAGTATATATTCTTATACCGCAAAAATCAGCGCGC
AAATACGCATACTGTTATCTGGCTTTTAGTAAGCCGGATCCACGCGGCGTTTACGCCCCGCCCTGCCACT
CATCGCAGTACTGTTGTAATTCATTAAGCATTCTGCCGACATGGAAGCCATCACAGACGGCATGATGAAC
CTGAATCGCCAGCGGCATCAGCACCTTGTCGCCTTGCGTATAATATTTGCCCATGGTGAAAACGGGGGCG
AAGAAGTTGTCCATATTGGCCACGTTTAAATCAAAACTGGTGAAACTCACCCAGGGATTGGCTGAGACGA
AAAACATATTCTCAATAAACCCTTTAGGGAAATAGGCCAGGTTTTCACCGTAACACGCCACATCTTGCGA
ATATATGTGTAGAAACTGCCGGAAATCGTCGTGGTATTCACTCCAGAGCGATGAAAACGTTTCAGTTTGC
TCATGGAAAACGGTGTAACAAGGGTGAACACTATCCCATATCACCAGCTCACCGTCTTTCATTGCCATAC
GGAATTCCGGATGAGCATTCATCAGGCGGGCAAGAATGTGAATAAAGGCCGGATAAAACTTGTGCTTATT
TTTCTTTACGGTCTTTAAAAAGGCCGTAATATCCAGCTGAACGGTCTGGTTATAGGTACATTGAGCAACT
GACTGAAATGCCTCAAAATGTTCTTTACGATGCCATTGGGATATATCAACGGTGGTATATCCAGTGATTT
TTTTCTCCATTTTAGCTTCCTTAGCTCCTGAAAATCTCGATAACTCAAAAAATACGCCCGGTAGTGATCT
TATTTCATTATGGTGAAAGTTGGAACCTCTTACGTGCCGATCAACGTCTCATTTTCGCCAAAAGTTGGCC
CAGGGCTTCCCGGTATCAACAGGGACACCAGGATTTATTTATTCTGCGAAGTGATCTTCCGTCACAGGTA
TTTATTCGGCGCAAAGTGCGTCGGGTGATGCTGCCAACTTAGTCGACTACAGGTCACTAATACCATCTAA
GTAGTTGATTCATAGTGACTGGATATGTTGTGTTTTACAGTATTATGTAGTCTGTTTTTTATGCAAAATC
TAATTTAATATATTGATATTTATATCATTTTACGTTTCTCGTTCAGCTTTCTTGTACAAAGTGGTCTGAT
CTAGAGTCCGCAAAAATCACCAGTCTCTCTCTACAAATCTATCTCTCTCTATTTTTCTCCAGAATAATGT
GTGAGTAGTTCCCAGATAAGGGAATTAGGGTTCTTATAGGGTTTCGCTCATGTGTTGAGCATATAAGAAA
CCCTTAGTATGTATTTGTATTTGTAAAATACTTCTATCAATAAAATTTCTAATTCCTAAAACCAAAATCC
AGTGAAGCGCT
