>Addgene plasmid #53075 | pBullet-vac-n | addgene partial sequence | sequence record 86348 | CAT-R 5'-GCAACTGACTGAAATGCCTC-3'
AACGGTGGTATATCCAGTGATTTTTTTCTCCATTTTAGCTTCCTTAGCTCCTGAAAATCTCGATAACTCA
AAAAATACGCCCGGTAGTGATCTTATTTCATTATGGTGAAAGTTGGAACCTCTTACGTGCCGATCAACGT
CTCATTTTCGCCAAAAGTTGGCCCAGGGCTTCCCGGTATCAACAGGGACACCAGGATTTATTTATTCTGC
GAAGTGATCTTCCGTCACAGGTATTTATTCGGCGCAAAGTGCGTCGGGTGATGCTGCCAACTTAGTCGAC
TACAGGTCACTAATACCATCTAAGTAGTTGATTCATAGTGACTGGATATGTTGTGTTTTACAGTATTATG
TAGTCTGTTTTTTATGCAAAATCTAATTTAATATATTGATATTTATATCATTTTACGTTTCTCGTTCAGC
TTTCTTGTACAAAGTGGTCTGATCTAGAGTCCGCAAAAATCACCAGTCTCTCTCTACAAATCTATCTCTC
TCTATTTTTCTCCAGAATAATGTGTGAGTAGTTCCCAGATAAGGGAATTAGGGTTCTTATAGGGTTTCGC
TCATGTGTTGAGCATATAAGAAACCCTTAGTATGTATTTGTATTTGTAAAATACTTCTATCAATAAAATT
TCTAATTCCTAAAACCAAAATCCAGTGAAGCGCTACGCGTCTGTCAGACCAAGTTTACTCATATATACTT
TAGATTGATTTAAAACTTCATTTTTAATTTAAAAGGATCTAGGTGAAGATCCTTTTTGATAATCTCATGA
CCAAAATCCCTTAACGTGAGTTTTCGTTCCACTGAGCGT
