>Addgene plasmid #53075 | pBullet-vac-n | addgene partial sequence | sequence record 86349 | ccdB-Fwd 5'-GCATGATGACCACCGATATG-3'
TGGCTGATCTCAGCCACCGCGAAAATGACATCAAAAACGCCATTAACCTGATGTTCTGGGGAATATAAAT
GTCAGGCTCCCTTATACACAGCCAGTCTGCAGGTCGATACAGTAGAAATTACAGAAACTTTATCACGTTT
AGTAAGTATAGAGGCTGAAAATCCAGATGAAGCCGAACGACTTGTAAGAGAAAAGTATAAGAGTTGTGAA
ATTGTTCTTGATGCAGATGATTTTCAGGACTATGACACTAGCGTATATGAATAGGTAGATGTTTTTATTT
TGTCACACAAAAAAGAGGCTCGCACCTCTTTTTCTTATTTCTTTTTATGATTTAATACGGCATTGAGGAC
AATAGCGAGTAGGCTGGATACGACGATTCCGTTTGAGAAGAACATTTGGAAGGCTGTCGGTCGACTAAGT
TGGCAGCATCACCCGAAGAACATTTGGAAGGCTGTCGGTCGACTACAGGTCACTAATACCATCTAAGTAG
TTGATTCATAGTGACTGGATATGTTGTGTTTTACAGTATTATGTAGTCTGTTTTTTATGCAAAATCTAAT
TTAATATATTGATATTTATATCATTTTACGTTTCTCGTTCAGCTTTTTTGTACAAACTTGTCATATGCTT
GTACAGCTCGTCCATGCCGAGAGTGATCCCGGCGGCGGTCACGAACTCCAGCAGGACCATGTGATCGCGC
TTCTCGTTGGGGTCTTTGCTCAGGGCGGACTGGTAGCTCAGGTAGTGGTTGTCGGGCAGCAGCACGGGGC
CGTCGCCGATGGGGGTGTTCTGCTGGTAGTGGTCGGCGAGCTGCACGCTG
