>Addgene plasmid #53075 | pBullet-vac-n | addgene partial sequence | sequence record 86350 | NOSterm-R 5'-attgccaaatgtttgaacga-3'
CTCGTCCATGCCGAGAGTGATCCCGGCGGCGGTCACGAACTCCAGCAGGACCATGTGATCGCGCTTCTCG
TTGGGGTCTTTGCTCAGGGCGGACTGGGTGCTCAGGTAGTGGTTGTCGGGCAGCAGCACGGGGCCGTCGC
CGATGGGGGTGTTCTGCTGGTAGTGGTCGGCGAGCTGCACGCTGCCGTCCTCGATGTTGTGGCGGATCTT
GAAGTTGGCCTTGATGCCGTTCTTCTGCTTGTCGGCGGTGATATAGACGTTGTGGCTGATGTAGTTGTAC
TCCAGCTTGTGCCCCAGGATGTTGCCGTCCTCCTTGAAGTCGATGCCCTTCAGCTCGATGCGGTTCACCA
GGGTGTCGCCCTCGAACTTCACCTCGGCGCGGGTCTTGTAGTTGCCGTCGTCCTTGAAGAAGATGGTGCG
CTCCTGGACGTAGCCTTCGGGCATGGCGGACTTGAAGAAGTCGTGCTGCTTCATGTGGTCGGGGTAGCGG
CTGAAGCACTGCACGCCCCAGGTCAGGGTGGTCACGAGGGTGGGCCAGGGCACGGGCAGCTTGCCGGTGG
TGCAGATGAACTTCAGGGTCAGCTTGCCGTAGGTGGCATCGCCCTCGCCCTCGCCGGACACGCTGAACTT
GTGGCCGTTTACGTCGCCGTCCAGCTCGACCAGGATGGGCACCACCCCGGTGAACAGCTCCTCGCCCTTG
CTCACCATGGATCCCCCGGGGTAGTCTGTGGTTGGGAGCTGCTCGTGTGTGGTGTTGATGAAGAAAACTT
CGTAGATGAGTCCAGCGATTCCACCGCC
