>Addgene plasmid #53075 | pBullet-vac-n | addgene partial sequence | sequence record 86353 | pUC-4 5'-CAGTGAGCGAGGAAGCGGAAGAGCGCCCAA-3'
GCGCGTTGGCCGATTCATTAATGCGGCCGCGAGCTCCCTACCCCTACTCCAAAAATGTCAAAGATACAGT
CTCAGAAGACCAAAGGGCTATTGAGACTTTTCAACAAAGGGTAATTTCGGGAAACCTCCTCGGATTCCAT
TGCCCAGCTATCTGTCACTTCATCGAAAGGACAGTAGAAAAGGAAGGTGGCTCCTACAAATGCCATCATT
GCGATAAAGGAAAGGCTATCATTCAAGATGCCTCTGCCGACAGTGGTCCCAAAGATGGACCCCCACCCAC
GAGGAGCATCGTGGAAAAAGAAGACGTTCCAACCACGTCTTCAAAGCAAGTGGATTGATGTGACATCTCC
ACTGACGTAAGGGATGACGCACAATCCCACCCCTACTCCAAAAATGTCAAAGATACAGTCTCAGAAGACC
AAAGGGCTATTGAGACTTTTCAACAAAGGGTAATTTCGGGAAACCTCCTCGGATTCCATTGCCCAGCTAT
CTGTCACTTCATCGAAAGGACAGTAGAAAAGGAAGGTGGCTCCTACAAATGCCATCATTGCGATAAAGGA
AAGGCTATCATTCAAGATGCCTCTGCCGACAGTGGTCCCAAAGATGGACCCCCACCCACGAGGAGCATCG
TGGAAAAAGAAGACGTTCCAACCACGTCTTCAAAGCAAGTGGATTGATGTGACATCTCCACTGACGTAAG
GGATGACGCACAATCCCACTATCCTTCGCAAGACCCTTCCTCTATATAAGGAAGTTCATTTCATTTGGAG
AGGACAGCCCAGATCTTTGT
