>Addgene plasmid #53075 | pBullet-vac-n | addgene partial sequence | sequence record 86355 | pPR244-F 5'-CCTCGAGGTCGACGGTATC-3'
CCGGGGTGGTGCCCATCCTGGTCGAGCTGGACGGCGACGTAAACGGCCACAAGTTCAGCGTGTCCGGCGA
GGGCGAGGGCGATGCCACCTACGGCAAGCTGACCCTGAAGTTCATCTGCACCACCGGCAAGCTGCCCGTG
CCCTGGCCCACCCTCGTGACCACCTTCGGCTACGGCCTGCAGTGCTTCGCCCGCTACCCCGACCACATGA
AGCAGCACGACTTCTTCAAGTCCGCCATGCCCGAAGGCTACGTCCAGGAGCGCACCATCTTCTTCAAGGA
CGACGGCAACTACAAGACCCGCGCCGAGGTGAAGTTCGAGGGCGACACCCTGGTGAACCGCATCGAGCTG
AAGGGCATCGACTTCAAGGAGGACGGCAACATCCTGGGGCACAAGCTGGAGTACAACTACAACAGCCACA
ACGTCTATATCATGGCCGACAAGCAGAAGAACGGCATCAAGGTGAACTTCAAGATCCGCCACAACATCGA
GGACGGCAGCGTGCAGCTCGCCGACCACTACCAGCAGAACACCCCCATCGGCGACGGCCCCGTGCTGCTG
CCCGACAACCACTACCTGAGCTACCAGTCCGCCCTGAGCAAAGACCCCAACGAGAAGCGCGATCACATGG
TCCTGCTGGAGTTCGTGACCGCCGCCGGGATCACTCTCGGCATGGACGAGCTGTACAAGCATATGACAAG
TTTGTACAAAAAAGCTGAACGAGAAACGTAAAATGATATAAATATCAATATATTAAATTAGATTTTGCAT
AAAAAACAGACTACATAATACTGTAAAACACAACATATCCAGTCACTATGAATCAAC
